>Addgene plasmid #19359 | pGH8 - pRAB-3::mCherry::unc-54utr | addgene full sequence | sequence record 392660 | Addgene NGS Result
ATCTTCAGATGGGAGCAGTGGACTGTCTATTTGATATTCTTAAAATGTACTCTATAAAAGATGAAACTGT
AATGACCAATTCCCTACATAAATATTTTTAACTAATTGGTCGGATATTTGGGGATCAGAGAAGTACTTGT
TTTTGCGATATTAATAATGATATATTTTTCTAGTAAAAAAATGTTAAGCGATTTGTGAATAATTAAGTTG
GCTTGAAAAAGATTTTTTGATAGCTATGTATTTTGTTAATTTAAATCAGATTTTAAAACTTTATTATTGA
CTATTTATATATATTATATATTATATATTTTCATGGTTTAATCAAAATCTATTAAATTATTTCTAAAATC
TCTAAATATCGAATTCTCTAAAAAGCTTCATCAACAAAAGCATTTCAATTATCTAACACAATGAGAATAA
TTCAAGAACTGAAATAGAAAGAAATCTAGAAAAAAAAGAGAGTGAGGTGCCCTATTAAATCGGTGCTCTC
CTCTCTAACAGAAGCGCCTACACGCACCCAAGAGAGCTCTTTTTCTTTCTTTTTTCGGAGCACACATACA
CGCATACACTCCTCAGAAGTGTATAGAGAAAATGGGAGAAGAAGCGAAAGAAGACGAAGAAGCGGTTGTG
ATGTATGCATCGGGCGTTTCTATCTCTCTCCGTGAGCAACGAGCTAGTCAACCCATCGATCCATTTTTGT
GAGCACACACAGAGAGAGACTCAAACACACTCACAGCTTCACACTGAGCTCCAAGAGCTCTGTAGAGAGA
AGCCAGAGTATGCTTTCCTCGATTTTCCTAACGTCTTCTTCTTCTGCTTTTTTCTTTTTCCCAACGAGTT
GTAGTCCACTAACTTCAATTTTTCCTCCAGAGAAAGAGTTTTAGAGAGACAGCTGATAAATACACTAGAG
AAATAAAAAGAATGATAAAAATTTGCTATTTTAATCAGTTCCCTCTCGTTTCTCTAAGTTTTGTTGTTGG
GTTGGGAAATTAAAATTGGAAAATGGAAATAACGTTTTTTTCTGTCTAATCTTGAATTCTCCAGACATTT
CTTATTTCCTTTTTTGTTGCAAGTTTTTCTTCCTTCTCTAATTTTTAATCAAAGATATCTCGCTATGAAC
TTTGAATTTTTGATATTTTGATTCTATAAATACATAAAGTAATCTAAATGCTCTTTTAAAATAAATCTAC
AGTAGCCCTATTTTCAGATGACAAGTTTGTACAAAAAAGCAGGCTTAATGGTCTCAAAGGGTGAAGAAGA
TAACATGGCAATTATTAAAGAGTTTATGCGTTTCAAGGTGCATATGGAGGGATCTGTCAATGGGCATGAG
TTTGAAATTGAAGGTGAAGGAGAAGGCCGACCATATGAGGGAACACAAACCGCAAAACTAAAGGTAAGTT
TAAACATATATATACTAACTAACCCTGATTATTTAAATTTTCAGGTAACTAAAGGCGGACCATTACCATT
CGCCTGGGACATCCTCTCTCCACAGTTCATGTATGGAAGTAAAGCTTATGTTAAACATCCGGCAGATATA
CCAGATTATTTGAAACTTTCATTCCCGGAGGGTTTTAAGTGGGAACGCGTAATGAATTTTGAAGACGGAG
GAGTTGTTACAGTGACGCAAGACTCAAGGTAAGTTTAAACAGTTCGGTACTAACTAACCATACATATTTA
AATTTTCAGCCTCCAAGATGGAGAATTTATTTATAAAGTCAAACTTCGAGGAACGAATTTCCCCTCGGAT
GGACCTGTTATGCAGAAGAAGACTATGGGATGGGAAGCTTCAAGTGAAAGAATGTACCCTGAAGACGGTG
CTCTTAAGGGAGAGATTAAACAACGTCTTAAATTGAAAGATGGAGGACATTACGATGCTGAGGTAAGTTT
AAACATGATTTTACTAACTAACTAATCTGATTTAAATTTTCAGGTGAAGACAACTTACAAAGCCAAAAAA
CCAGTTCAGCTGCCAGGAGCGTACAATGTTAATATTAAACTGGATATCACCTCCCACAACGAGGATTACA
CTATCGTTGAGCAATATGAAAGAGCTGAAGGGCGGCACTCGACAGGTGGCATGGATGAATTGTATAAGTA
GTACCCAGCTTTCTTGTACAAAGTGGGTGATATCTGAGCTCCGCATCGGCCGCTGTCATCAGATCGCCAT
CTCGCGCCCGTGCCTCTGACTTCTAAGTCCAATTACTCTTCAACATCCCTACATGCTCTTTCTCCCTGTG
CTCCCACCCCCTATTTTTGTTATTATCAAAAAACTTCTCTTAATTTCTTTGTTTTTTAGCTTCTTTTAAG
TCACCTCTAACAATGAAATTGTGTAGATTCAAAAATAGAATTAATTCGTAATAAAAAGTCGAAAAAAATT
GTGCTCCCTCCCCCCATTAATAATAATTCTATCCCAAAATCTACACAATGTTCTGTGTACACTTCTTATG
TTTTTTACTTCTGATAAATTTTTTTGAAACATCATAGAAAAAACCGCACACAAAATACCTTATCATATGT
TACGTTTCAGTTTATGACCGCAATTTTTATTTCTTCGCACGTCTGGGCCTCTCATGACGTCAAATCATGC
TCATCGTGAAAAAGTTTTGGAGTATTTTTGGAATTTTTCAATCAAGTGAAAGTTTATGAAATTAATTTTC
CTGCTTTTGCTTTTTGGGGTTTCCCCTATTGTTTGTCAAGATTTCGAGGACGGCGTTTTTCTTGCTAAAA
TCACAAGTATTGATGAGCACGATGCAAGAAAGATCGGAAGAAGGTTTGGGTTTGAGGCTCAGTGGAAGGT
GAGTAGAAGTTGATAATTTGAAAGTGGAGTAGTGTCTATGGGGTTTTTGCCTTAAATGACAGAATACATT
CCCAATATACCAAACATAACTGTTTCCAACTTTATTATACATAGTTGATAATTCACTGGCCGTCGTTTTA
CAACGTCGTGACTGGGAAAACCCTGGCGTTACCCAACTTAATCGCCTTGCAGCACATCCCCCTTTCGCCA
GCTGGCGTAATAGCGAAGAGGCCCGCACCGATCGCCCTTCCCAACAGTTGCGCAGCCTGAATGGCGAATG
GCGCCTGATGCGGTATTTTCTCCTTACGCATCTGTGCGGTATTTCACACCGCATATGGTGCACTCTCAGT
GCAATCTGCTCTGATGCCGCATAGTTAAGCCAGCCCCGACACCCGCCAACACCCGCTGACGCGCCCTGAC
GGGCTTGTCTGCTCCCGGCATCCGCTTACAGACAAGCTGTGACCGTCTCCGGGAGCTGCATGTGTCAGAG
GTTTTCACCGTCATCACCGAAACGCGCGAGACGAAAGGGCCTCGTGATACGCCTATTTTTATAGGTTAAT
GTCATGATAATAATGGTTTCTTAGACGTCAGGTGGCACTTTTCGGGGAAATGTGCGCGGAACCCCTATTT
GTTTATTTTTCTAAATACATTCAAATATGTATCCGCTCATGAGACAATAACCCTGATAAATGCTTCAATA
ATATTGAAAAAGGAAGAGTATGAGTATTCAACATTTCCGTGTCGCCCTTATTCCCTTTTTTGCGGCATTT
TGCCTTCCTGTTTTTGCTCACCCAGAAACGCTGGTGAAAGTAAAAGATGCTGAAGATCAGTTGGGTGCAC
GAGTGGGTTACATCGAACTGGATCTCAACAGCGGTAAGATCCTTGAGAGTTTTCGCCCCGAAGAACGTTT
TCCAATGATGAGCACTTTTAAAGTTCTGCTATGTGGCGCGGTATTATCCCGTATTGACGCCGGGCAAGAG
CAACTCGGTCGCCGCATACACTATTCTCAGAATGACTTGGTTGAGTACTCACCAGTCACAGAAAAGCATC
TTACGGATGGCATGACAGTAAGAGAATTATGCAGTGCTGCCATAACCATGAGTGATAACACTGCGGCCAA
CTTACTTCTGACAACGATCGGAGGACCGAAGGAGCTAACCGCTTTTTTGCACAACATGGGGGATCATGTA
ACTCGCCTTGATCGTTGGGAACCGGAGCTGAATGAAGCCATACCAAACGACGAGCGTGACACCACGATGC
CTGTAGCAATGGCAACAACGTTGCGCAAACTATTAACTGGCGAACTACTTACTCTAGCTTCCCGGCAACA
ATTAATAGACTGGATGGAGGCGGATAAAGTTGCAGGACCACTTCTGCGCTCGGCCCTTCCGGCTGGCTGG
TTTATTGCTGATAAATCTGGAGCCGGTGAGCGTGGGTCTCGCGGTATCATTGCAGCACTGGGGTCAGATG
GTAAGCCCTCCCGTATCGTAGTTATCTACACGACGGGGAGTCAGGCAACTATGGATGAACGAAATAGACA
GATCGCTGAGATAGGTGCCTCACTGATTAAGCATTGGTAACTGTCAGACCAAGTTTACTCATATATACTT
TAGATTGATTTAAAACTTCATTTTTAATTTAAAAGGATCTAGGTGAAGATCCTTTTTGATAATCTCATGA
CCAAAATCCCTTAACGTGAGTTTTCGTTCCACTGAGCGTCAGACCCCGTAGAAAAGATCAAAGGATCTTC
TTGAGATCCTTTTTTTCTGCGCGTAATCTGCTGCTTGCAAACAAAAAAACCACCGCTACCAGCGGTGGTT
TGTTTGCCGGATCAAGAGCTACCAACTCTTTTTCCGAAGGTAACTGGCTTCAGCAGAGCGCAGATACCAA
ATACTGTTCTTCTAGTGTAGCCGTAGTTAGGCCACCACTTCAAGAACTCTGTAGCACCGCCTACATACCT
CGCTCTGCTAATCCTGTTACCAGTGGCTGCTGCCAGTGGCGATAAGTCGTGTCTTACCGGGTTGGACTCA
AGACGATAGTTACCGGATAAGGCGCAGCGGTCGGGCTGAACGGGGGGTTCGTGCACACAGCCCAGCTTGG
AGCGAACGACCTACACCGAACTGAGATACCTACAGCGTGAGCTATGAGAAAGCGCCACGCTTCCCGAAGG
GAGAAAGGCGGACAGGTATCCGGTAAGCGGCAGGGTCGGAACAGGAGAGCGCACGAGGGAGCTTCCAGGG
GGAAACGCCTGGTATCTTTATAGTCCTGTCGGGTTTCGCCACCTCTGACTTGAGCGTCGATTTTTGTGAT
GCTCGTCAGGGGGGCGGAGCCTATGGAAAAACGCCAGCAACGCGGCCTTTTTACGGTTCCTGGTCTTTTG
CTGGCCTTTTGCTCACATGTTCTTTCCTGCGTTATCCCCTGATTCTGTGGATAACCGTATTACCGCCTTT
GAGTGAGCTGATACCAGCGGATAACAATTTCACACAGGAAACAGCTATGACCATGATTACGCCAAGCTAT
CAACTTTGTATAGAAAAGTTG
Features (pLannotate 1.2.2; 12 found; start..end, strand, type, name):
   1211..1235    +  protein_bind   attB1: mutant version of attB; recombination site for the Gateway® BP reaction BP Clonase™
   1238..2098    +  CDS            mCherry: mCherry is a basic (constitutively fluorescent) red fluorescent protein published in 2004, derived from Discosoma sp.. It is reported to be a very rapidly-maturing monomer with low acid sensitivity.
   2106..2126    -  protein_bind   attB2: mutant version of attB; core recombination site for the Gateway® BP reaction BP Clonase™
   2646..2798    +  CDS            aex-5 (fragment): AEX5_CAEEL - Also known as kpc-3 From Caenorhabditis elegans.
   2897..2917    -  protein_bind   attB3: mutant version of attB; core recombination site for the Gateway® BP reaction BP Clonase™
   2921..3078    +  CDS            lacZα (fragment): LacZα fragment of β-galactosidase; lacZ fragment
   3084..3183    -  misc_feature   bom (fragment): basis of mobility region from pBR322
   3285..3320    -  CDS            rop (fragment): Rop protein, which maintains plasmids at low copy number; rop
   3415..3519    +  promoter       AmpR promoter: bla
   3520..4380    +  CDS            AmpR: β-lactamase; bla; confers resistance to ampicillin, carbenicillin, and related antibiotics
   4551..5139    +  rep_origin     ori: high-copy-number ColE1/pMB1/pBR322/pUC origin of replication
   5321..5341    +  protein_bind   attB4: mutant version of attB; core recombination site for the Gateway® BP reaction BP Clonase™
