[The description below was written by a language model from this plasmid's Addgene catalogue record and pLannotate feature annotations shown in this document.]
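Description:
pGH8 (pRAB-3::mCherry::unc-54utr) is a Caenorhabditis elegans expression plasmid assembled by three-fragment (MultiSite) Gateway recombination into the Invitrogen pDESTR4-R3 destination backbone. It is maintained in E. coli through a high-copy ColE1/pUC-type origin and selected with ampicillin via the β-lactamase gene and its native promoter. Short remnants of lacZα, bom and rop are also detected in the backbone, and these appear to be vestigial sequence rather than functional parts. The attR4 and attR3 sites of the destination vector were consumed during recombination. The sequenced 5.3 kb plasmid accordingly carries attB4, attB1, attB2 and attB3 sites marking the junctions of the three inserted modules.

The payload is a single reporter cassette. The region between attB4 and attB1 is not annotated in the feature table, but by the construct name and insert field it corresponds to the C. elegans rab-3 promoter, which directs pan-neuronal expression. The mCherry coding sequence, a monomeric, fast-maturing red fluorescent protein derived from Discosoma, lies between attB1 and attB2. The segment between attB2 and attB3 corresponds by name to the unc-54 3′ UTR, a commonly used worm 3′ end and polyadenylation region. The short aex-5 fragment flagged there is probably neighbouring genomic sequence carried along with that UTR rather than an intended coding element, though the record does not confirm this.

The depositor describes pGH8 as a coinjection marker giving mCherry fluorescence in the nervous system. It comes from work on single-copy transgene insertion in C. elegans, where such red markers let researchers identify animals carrying injected extrachromosomal arrays and distinguish them from animals that have lost the array.
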