Addgene plasmid #19359: pGH8 - pRAB-3::mCherry::unc-54utr
Depositing lab: Erik Jorgensen. Depositing organization: University of Utah. Publication: Single-copy insertion of transgenes in Caenorhabditis elegans. Christian Frøkjær-Jensen, M Wayne Davis, Christopher E Hopkins, Blake J Newman, Jason M Thumme, Søren-Peter Olesen, Morten Grunnet & Erik M Jorgensen. 10.1038/ng.248 PubMed 18953339.
Backbone
  Vector backbone: pDESTR4-R3
  Backbone manufacturer: Invitrogen
  Backbone size w/o insert (bp): 2432
  Vector type: Worm Expression
Growth in bacteria
  Bacterial resistance: Ampicillin, 100 μg/mL
  Growth temperature: 37°C
  Growth strain: DH5alpha
  Copy number: High Copy
Gene/Insert
  Gene/Insert name: Prab-3::mCherry
  Species: C. elegans (nematode)
  Insert size (bp): 2915
  Tag / fusion protein: mCherry
  Cloning method: Gateway Cloning; 5′ cloning site attR4 (destroyed during cloning); 3′ cloning site attR3 (destroyed during cloning)
  Sequencing primers: 5′ n/a
Terms and licenses: Academic/Nonprofit Terms; Industry Terms: Not Available to Industry
Depositor comments: Coinjection marker. mCherry expression in the nervous system.
How to cite: pGH8 - pRAB-3::mCherry::unc-54utr was a gift from Erik Jorgensen (Addgene plasmid # 19359 ; http://n2t.net/addgene:19359 ; RRID:Addgene_19359)
