>Addgene plasmid #19359 | pGH8 - pRAB-3::mCherry::unc-54utr | addgene partial sequence | sequence record 100954 | M13pUC-Fwd 5'-CCCAGTCACGACGTTGTAAAACG-3'
ATATAAAGTTGGAAACAGTTATGTTTGGTATATTGGGAATGTATTCTGTCATTTAAGGCAAAAACCCCAT
AGACACTACTCCACTTTCAAATTATCAACTTCTACTCACCTTCCACTGAGCCTCAAACCCAAACCTTCTT
CCGATCTTTCTTGCATCGTGCTCATCAATACTTGTGATTTTAGCAAGAAAAACGCCGTCCTCGAAATCTT
GACAAACAATAGGGGAAACCCCAAAAAGCAAAAGCAGGAAAATTAATTTCATAAACTTTCACTTGATTGA
AAAATTCCAAAAATACTCCAAAACTTTTTCACGATGAGCATGATTTGACGTCATGAGAGGCCCAGACGTG
CGAAGAAATAAAAATTGCGGTCATAAACTGAAACGTAACATATGATAAGGTATTTTGTGTGCGGTTTTTT
CTATGATGTTTCAAAAAAATTTATCAGAAGTAAAAAACATAAGAAGTGTACACAGAACATTGTGTAGATT
TTGGGATAGAATTATTATTAATGGGGGGAGGGAGCACAATTTTTTTCGACTTTTTATTACGAATTAATTC
TATTTTTGAATCTACACAATTTCATTGTTAGAGGTGACTTAAAAGAAGCTAAAAAACAAAGAAATTAAGA
GAAGTTTTTTGATAATAACAAAAATAGGGGGTGGGAGCACAGGGAGAAAGAGCATGTAGGGATGTTGAAG
AGTAATTGGACTTAGAAGTCAGAGGCACGGGCGCGAGATGGCGATCTGATGACAGCGGCCGATGCGGAGC
TCAGATATCACCCACTTTGTACAAGAAAGCTGGGTACTACTTATACAATTCATCCATGCCACCTGTCGAG
TGCCGCCCTTCAGCTCTTTCATATTGCTCAACGATAGTGTAATCCTCGTTGTG
