>Addgene plasmid #19359 | pGH8 - pRAB-3::mCherry::unc-54utr | addgene partial sequence | sequence record 100956 | M13pUC-Rev 5'-AGCGGATAACAATTTCACACAGG-3'
AGCTATCAACTTTGTATAGAAAAGTTGATCTTCAGATGGGAGCAGTGGACTGTCTATTTGATATTCTTAA
AATGTACTCTATAAAAGATGAAACTGTAATGACCAATTCCCTACATAAATATTTTTAACTAATTGGTCGG
ATATTTGGGGATCAGAGAAGTACTTGTTTTTGCGATATTAATAATGATATATTTTTCTAGTAAAAAAATG
TTAAGCGATTTGTGAATAATTAAGTTGGCTTGAAAAAGATTTTTTGATAGCTATGTATTTTGTTAATTTA
AATCAGATTTTAAAACTTTATTATTGACTATTTATATATATTATATATTATATATTTTCATGGTTTAATC
AAAATCTATTAAATTATTTCTAAAATCTCTAAATATCGAATTCTCTAAAAAGCTTCATCAACAAAAGCAT
TTCAATTATCTAACACAATGAGAATAATTCAAGAACTGAAATAGAAAGAAATCTAGAAAAAAAAGAGAGT
GAGGTGCCCTATTAAATCGGTGCTCTCCTCTCTAACAGAAGCGCCTACACGCACCCAAGAGAGCTCTTTT
TCTTTCTTTTTTCGGAGCACACATACACGCATACACTCCTCAGAAGTGTATAGAGAAAATGGGAGAAGAA
GCGAAAGAAGACGAAGAAGCGGTTGTGATGTATGCATCGGGCGTTTCTATCTCTCTCCGTGAGCAACGAG
CTAGTCAACCCATCGATCCATTTTTGTGAGCACACACAGAGAGAGACTCAAACACACTCACAGCTTCACA
CTGAGCTCCAAGAGCTCTGTAGAGAGAAGCCAGAGTATGCTTTCCTCGATTTTCCTAACGTCTTCTTCTT
CTGCTTTTTTCTTTTTCCCAACGAGTTGTAGTCCACTAACTTCAATTTT
