>Addgene plasmid #19359 | pGH8 - pRAB-3::mCherry::unc-54utr | addgene partial sequence | sequence record 100957 | mKO2-R 5'-CCTGTGCCTTCACCTTCAAT-3'
CCTCCATATGCACCTTGAAACGCATAAACTCTTTAATAATTGCCATGTTATCTTCTTCACCCTTTGAGAC
CATTAAGCCTGCTTTTTTGTACAAACTTGTCATCTGAAAATAGGGCTACTGTAGATTTATTTTAAAAGAG
CATTTAGATTACTTTATGTATTTATAGAATCAAAATATCAAAAATTCAAAGTTCATAGCGAGATATCTTT
GATTAAAAATTAGAGAAGGAAGAAAAACTTGCAACAAAAAAGGAAATAAGAAATGTCTGGAGAATTCAAG
ATTAGACAGAAAAAAACGTTATTTCCATTTTCCAATTTTAATTTCCCAACCCAACAACAAAACTTAGAGA
AACGAGAGGGAACTGATTAAAATAGCAAATTTTTATCATTCTTTTTATTTCTCTAGTGTATTTATCAGCT
GTCTCTCTAAAACTCTTTCTCTGGAGGAAAAATTGAAGTTAGTGGACTACAACTCGTTGGGAAAAAGAAA
AAAGCAGAAGAAGAAGACGTTAGGAAAATCGAGGAAAGCATACTCTGGCTTCTCTCTACAGAGCTCTTGG
AGCTCAGTGTGAAGCTGTGAGTGTGTTTGAGTCTCTCTCTGTGTGTGCTCACAAAAATGGATCGATGGGT
TGACTAGCTCGTTGCTCACGGAGAGAGATAGAAACGCCCGATGCATACATCACAACCGCTTCTTCGTCTT
CTTTCGCTTCTTCTCCCATTTTCTCTATACACTTCTGAGGAGTGTATGCGTGTATGTGTGCTCCGAAAAA
AGAAAGAAAAAGAGCTCTCTTGGGTGCGTGTAGGCGCTTCTGTTAGAGAGGAGAGCACCGATTTAATAGG
GCACCTCACTCTCTTTTTTTTCTAGATTTCTTTCTATTTCAGTTCTTGAATTATTCTCAT
