>Addgene plasmid #19359 | pGH8 - pRAB-3::mCherry::unc-54utr | addgene partial sequence | sequence record 100959 | PD49-83-R 5'-GAGCACAGGGAGAAAGAGCA-3'
AGAAGTCAGAGGCACGGGCGCGAGATGGCGATCTGATGACAGCGGCCGATGCGGAGCTCAGATATCACCC
ACTTTGTACAAGAAAGCTGGGTACTACTTATACAATTCATCCATGCCACCTGTCGAGTGCCGCCCTTCAG
CTCTTTCATATTGCTCAACGATAGTGTAATCCTCGTTGTGGGAGGTGATATCCAGTTTAATATTAACATT
GTACGCTCCTGGCAGCTGAACTGGTTTTTTGGCTTTGTAAGTTGTCTTCACCTGAAAATTTAAATCAGAT
TAGTTAGTTAGTAAAATCATGTTTAAACTTACCTCAGCATCGTAATGTCCTCCATCTTTCAATTTAAGAC
GTTGTTTAATCTCTCCCTTAAGAGCACCGTCTTCAGGGTACATTCTTTCACTTGAAGCTTCCCATCCCAT
AGTCTTCTTCTGCATAACAGGTCCATCCGAGGGGAAATTCGTTCCTCGAAGTTTGACTTTATAAATAAAT
TCTCCATCTTGGAGGCTGAAAATTTAAATATGTATGGTTAGTTAGTACCGAACTGTTTAAACTTACCTTG
AGTCTTGCGTCACTGTAACAACTCCTCCGTCTTCAAAATTCATTACGCGTTCCCACTTAAAACCCTCCGG
GAATGAAAGTTTCAAATAATCTGGTATATCTGCCGGATGTTTAACATAAGCTTTACTTCCATACATGAAC
TGTGGAGAGAGGATGTCCCAGGCGAATGGTAATGGTCCGCCTTTAGTTACCTGAAAATTTAAATAATCAG
GGTTAGTTAGTATATATATGTTTAAACTTACCTTTAGTTTTGCGGTTTGTGTTCCCTCATATGGTCGGCC
TTCTCCTTCACCTTCAATTTCAAACTCATGCCCATTGACAGATCCCTCCATATGCACCTTGAAACGCATA
AACTCT
